Addgene plasmid #184142: pLY168
Purpose: Reporter circuit for hijacking mRNA of arsenic responsive gene cluster as CRISPR RNA (site 2)
Depositing lab: Baojun Wang. Depositing organization: University of Edinburgh. Publication: Reprogrammed tracrRNAs enable repurposing of RNAs as crRNAs and sequence-specific RNA biosensors. Liu Y, Pinto F, Wan X, Yang Z, Peng S, Li M, Cooper JM, Xie Z, French CE, Wang B. Nat Commun. 2022 Apr 11;13(1):1937. doi: 10.1038/s41467-022-29604-x. PubMed 35410423.
Backbone
  Vector backbone: pSB4A3mut
  Backbone size w/o insert (bp): 3337
  Total vector size (bp): 11648
  Modifications to backbone: Original version designed by: Reshma Shetty; Mutations introduced by: unknown
  Vector type: Bacterial Expression, Synthetic Biology
Growth in bacteria
  Bacterial resistance: Ampicillin, 100 μg/mL
  Growth temperature: 37°C
  Growth strain: DH5alpha
  Growth instructions: Culture in the Lennox’s Luria-Bertani (LB) medium (10 g/L peptone, 5 g/L yeast extract, 5 g/L NaCl)
  Copy number: Low Copy
Gene/Insert 1
  Gene/Insert name: dCas9
  Species: Streptococcus pyogenes
  Insert size (bp): 4170
  Mutation: Mutations D10A and H840A on WT cas9. Synonymous mutation at R63 of dcas9 (CGT>CGC); Synonymous mutation at R447 of dcas9 (CGA>CGT)
  Promoter: Ptet
  Cloning method: Unknown
  Sequencing primers: 5′ TGCCACCTGACGTCTAAGAA; 3′ TGCGCTGTTAATCACTTTACTTTTATCTAATCTTG
Gene/Insert 2
  Gene/Insert name: tetR
  Species: Escherichia coli
  Insert size (bp): 789
  Mutation: Synonymous mutation at S2 of tetR (TCT>TCA)
  Promoter: Ptet
  Cloning method: Unknown
  Sequencing primers: 5′ GAGCTGTCCGTTTGAGGCGAGTCGCTTCCGCTG; 3′ CGTCCGGTAACGCGTCCGTGGC
Gene/Insert 3
  Gene/Insert name: pspFΔHTH::λN22plus
  Species: Synthetic
  Insert size (bp): 1244
  Mutation: The HTH domain of the pspF gene was deleted (297-326). Mutations D2N and Q4R in the λN22 domain.
  Promoter: PrhaB
  Tag / fusion protein: λN22plus (C terminal on insert)
  Cloning method: Restriction Enzyme; 5′ cloning site XbaI (destroyed during cloning); 3′ cloning site SpeI (destroyed during cloning)
  Sequencing primers: 5′ ACGCTGTGGTTAACGCGCCAGTGAG; 3′ CTCGCCACGCACGGAAAACTTATGACCGTTGAC
Gene/Insert 4
  Gene/Insert name: sfgfp
  Species: Synthetic
  Insert size (bp): 1110
  Promoter: PpspA-Ar2
  Tag / fusion protein: ASV tag (C terminal on insert)
  Cloning method: Restriction Enzyme; 5′ cloning site XbaI (destroyed during cloning); 3′ cloning site PstI (not destroyed)
  Sequencing primers: 5′ CTGCAACTCAGTTTGCAAATGAATGCAC; 3′ ATTACCGCCTTTGAGTGAGC
Gene/Insert 5
  Gene/Insert name: rhaS
  Species: Escherichia coli
  Insert size (bp): 1016
  Promoter: Pcon
  Cloning method: Ligation Independent Cloning
  Sequencing primers: 5′ AGCATCAAGTCGCTAAAGAAGAAAGGGAAACACCTACTACTG; 3′ CACGAATATTTCCCGGCCAACGATAATTCAGC
Terms and licenses: Academic/Nonprofit Terms; Industry Terms: Not Available to Industry
How to cite: pLY168 was a gift from Baojun Wang (Addgene plasmid # 184142 ; http://n2t.net/addgene:184142 ; RRID:Addgene_184142)
