[The description below was written by a language model from this plasmid's Addgene catalogue record and pLannotate feature annotations shown in this document.]
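Description:
pLY168 is an 11.6 kb bacterial expression and synthetic-biology plasmid built on pSB4A3mut, a mutated BioBrick-format backbone. It replicates at low copy in E. coli from the pSC101 origin with its cognate Rep101 protein and is selected with ampicillin through the bla gene. BioBrick prefix and suffix scars and several terminators (lambda t0, T7Te, a his operon terminator) insulate the modules.

The plasmid carries the protein and reporter parts of a CRISPR activation circuit. Catalytically dead Streptococcus pyogenes Cas9 (D10A, H840A, plus two synonymous changes) is expressed from the tet promoter region, with tetR transcribed divergently from the overlapping tetR/tetA promoters, so dCas9 levels are tetracycline-class inducible. An activator, PspF lacking its helix-turn-helix DNA-binding domain and fused at its C terminus to the λN22plus RNA-binding peptide (D2N, Q4R), is driven by the rhamnose-inducible rhaB promoter. Its regulator rhaS is supplied from a constitutive promoter, annotated as a J23119 fragment. The output is superfolder GFP under PpspA-Ar2, a pspA-derived promoter variant. An sTRSV hammerhead ribozyme lies upstream of the coding sequence, and the protein ends in a degradation tag recorded as ASV (the annotation tool matched it as a fragment of the related LVA ssrA tag), which shortens reporter half-life.

The stated purpose is to report the hijacking of mRNA from the arsenic-responsive gene cluster as a CRISPR RNA (site 2), part of work on reprogrammed tracrRNAs and RNA biosensing. Presumably, the PspF fusion is recruited to the reporter promoter by dCas9 when that mRNA acts as a guide, giving fluorescence. No tracrRNA or guide cassette appears in the fields or the feature table, so those components may be provided elsewhere.
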