Features (pLannotate 1.2.2; 21 found; start..end, strand, type, name):
      7..627     -  CDS            tetR: TETR2_ECOLX - Experimental evidence at protein level: Swiss-Prot protein existence level 1. TetR is the repressor of the tetracycline resistance element; its N-terminal region forms a helix-turn-helix structure and binds DNA. Binding of tetracycline to TetR reduces the repressor affinity for the tetracycline resistance gene (tetA) promoter operator sites. From Escherichia coli.
    646..701     +  promoter       tetR/tetA promoters: tetR; overlapping promoters for bacterial tetR and tetA
    737..4841    +  CDS            dCas9 (fragment): catalytically dead mutant of the Cas9 endonuclease from the Streptococcus pyogenes Type II CRISPR/Cas system RNA-guided DNA-binding protein that lacks endonuclease activity due to the D10A mutation in the RuvC catalytic domain and the H840A mutation in the HNH catalytic domain
   4907..4928    -  misc_feature   BioBrick prefix: BioBrick prefix for parts that do not start with "ATG"
   4931..4974    +  terminator     bacterial terminator: putative bacterial transcription terminator
   5061..5165    +  promoter       AmpR promoter: bla
   5166..6026    +  CDS            AmpR: β-lactamase; bla; confers resistance to ampicillin, carbenicillin, and related antibiotics
   6056..6150    +  terminator     lambda t0 terminator: transcription terminator from phage lambda
   6642..6864    +  rep_origin     pSC101 ori: low-copy replication origin that requires the Rep101 protein
   6912..7862    +  CDS            Rep101: RepA protein needed for replication with the pSC101 origin; rep101
   8165..8222    -  terminator     his operon terminator: This putative transcriptin terminator from the E. coli his operon has a 2-bp deletion introduced during synthesis. Its efficiency has not been determined.
   8223..8243    -  misc_feature   BioBrick suffix: universal suffix for all parts
   8320..8343    -  CDS            ssrA tag (LVA) (fragment): C-terminal peptide that mediates degradation in bacteria through the ClpXP and ClpAP proteases (McGinness et al., 2006) mutant LVA variant that confers accelerated degradation under some conditions (Andersen et al., 1998)
   8350..9063    -  CDS            superfolder GFP: GFP variant that folds robustly even when fused to poorly folded proteins (Pédelacq et al., 2006)
   9114..9163    -  misc_RNA       sTRSV HHRz: hammerhead ribozyme from the tobacco ringspot virus satellite RNA (Khvorova et al., 2003)
   9395..9448    -  CDS            λ N peptide (fragment): N-terminal RNA-binding domain from the λ bacteriophage antiterminator protein N (Baron-Benhamou et al., 2004)
   9461..10348   -  CDS            pspF (fragment): PSPF_ECOLI - Also known as ycjB. Experimental evidence at protein level: Swiss-Prot protein existence level 1. Transcriptional activator for the phage shock protein (psp) operon (pspABCDE) and pspG gene. From Escherichia coli (strain K12).
  10375..10493   -  promoter       rhaB promoter: promoter of the E. coli rhaBAD operon, conferring tight induction with L-rhamnose and repression with D-glucose in the presence of RhaR and RhaS (Giacalone et al., 2006)
  10551..10578   -  terminator     T7Te terminator: phage T7 early transcription terminator
  10597..10628   +  promoter       J23119 promoter (fragment): bacterial promoter (Registry of Standard Biological Parts BBa J23119)
  10646..11479   +  CDS            rhaS: RHAS_ECOLI - Also known as rhaC2. Experimental evidence at protein level: Swiss-Prot protein existence level 1. Activates expression of the rhaBAD and rhaT operons. From Escherichia coli (strain K12).
>Addgene plasmid #184142 | pLY168 | addgene full sequence | sequence record 376136 | Addgene NGS Result
GTATTAAGACCCACTTTCACATTTAAGTTGTTTTTCTAATCCGCATATGATCAATTCAAGGCCGAATAAG
AAGGCTGGCTCTGCACCTTGGTGATCAAATAATTCGATAGCTTGTCGTAATAATGGCGGCATACTATCAG
TAGTAGGTGTTTCCCTTTCTTCTTTAGCGACTTGATGCTCTTGATCTTCCAATACGCAACCTAAAGTAAA
ATGCCCCACAGCGCTGAGTGCATATAATGCATTCTCTAGTGAAAAACCTTGTTGGCATAAAAAGGCTAAT
TGATTTTCGAGAGTTTCATACTGTTTTTCTGTAGGCCGTGTACCTAAATGTACTTTTGCTCCATCGCGAT
GACTTAGTAAAGCACATCTAAAACTTTTAGCGTTATTACGTAAAAAATCTTGCCAGCTTTCCCCTTCTAA
AGGGCAAAAGTGAGTATGGTGCCTATCTAACATCTCAATGGCTAAGGCGTCGAGCAAAGCCCGCTTATTT
TTTACATGCCAATACAATGTAGGCTGCTCTACACCTAGCTTCTGGGCGAGTTTACGGGTTGTTAAACCTT
CGATTCCGACCTCATTAAGCAGCTCTAATGCGCTGTTAATCACTTTACTTTTATCTAATCTTGACATCAT
TAATTCCTAATTTTTGTTGACACTCTATCGTTGATAGAGTTATTTTACCACTCCCTATCAGTGATAGAGA
AAAGAATTGAAAAGATCTAAAGAGGAGAAAGGATCTATGGATAAGAAATACTCAATAGGCTTAGCTATCG
GCACAAATAGCGTCGGATGGGCGGTGATCACTGATGAATATAAGGTTCCGTCTAAAAAGTTCAAGGTTCT
GGGAAATACAGACCGCCACAGTATCAAAAAAAATCTTATAGGGGCTCTTTTATTTGACAGTGGAGAGACA
GCGGAAGCGACTCGCCTCAAACGGACAGCTCGTAGAAGGTATACACGTCGGAAGAATCGTATTTGTTATC
TACAGGAGATTTTTTCAAATGAGATGGCGAAAGTAGATGATAGTTTCTTTCATCGACTTGAAGAGTCTTT
TTTGGTGGAAGAAGACAAGAAGCATGAACGTCATCCTATTTTTGGAAATATAGTAGATGAAGTTGCTTAT
CATGAGAAATATCCAACTATCTATCATCTGCGAAAAAAATTGGTAGATTCTACTGATAAAGCGGATTTGC
GCTTAATCTATTTGGCCTTAGCGCATATGATTAAGTTTCGTGGTCATTTTTTGATTGAGGGAGATTTAAA
TCCTGATAATAGTGATGTGGACAAACTATTTATCCAGTTGGTACAAACCTACAATCAATTATTTGAAGAA
AACCCTATTAACGCAAGTGGAGTAGATGCTAAAGCGATTCTTTCTGCACGATTGAGTAAATCAAGACGAT
TAGAAAATCTCATTGCTCAGCTCCCCGGTGAGAAGAAAAATGGCTTATTTGGGAATCTCATTGCTTTGTC
ATTGGGTTTGACCCCTAATTTTAAATCAAATTTTGATTTGGCAGAAGATGCTAAATTACAGCTTTCAAAA
GATACTTACGATGATGATTTAGATAATTTATTGGCGCAAATTGGAGATCAATATGCTGATTTGTTTTTGG
CAGCTAAGAATTTATCAGATGCTATTTTACTTTCAGATATCCTAAGAGTAAATACTGAAATAACTAAGGC
TCCCCTATCAGCTTCAATGATTAAACGCTACGATGAACATCATCAAGACTTGACTCTTTTAAAAGCTTTA
GTTCGACAACAACTTCCAGAAAAGTATAAAGAAATCTTTTTTGATCAATCAAAAAACGGATATGCAGGTT
ATATTGATGGGGGAGCTAGCCAAGAAGAATTTTATAAATTTATCAAACCAATTTTAGAAAAAATGGATGG
TACTGAGGAATTATTGGTGAAACTAAATCGTGAAGATTTGCTGCGCAAGCAACGGACCTTTGACAACGGC
TCTATTCCCCATCAAATTCACTTGGGTGAGCTGCATGCTATTTTGAGAAGACAAGAAGACTTTTATCCAT
TTTTAAAAGACAATCGTGAGAAGATTGAAAAAATCTTGACTTTTCGTATTCCTTATTATGTTGGTCCATT
GGCGCGTGGCAATAGTCGTTTTGCATGGATGACTCGGAAGTCTGAAGAAACAATTACCCCATGGAATTTT
GAAGAAGTTGTCGATAAAGGTGCTTCAGCTCAATCATTTATTGAACGCATGACAAACTTTGATAAAAATC
TTCCAAATGAAAAAGTACTACCAAAACATAGTTTGCTTTATGAGTATTTTACGGTTTATAACGAATTGAC
AAAGGTCAAATATGTTACTGAAGGAATGCGAAAACCAGCATTTCTTTCAGGTGAACAGAAGAAAGCCATT
GTTGATTTACTCTTCAAAACAAATCGAAAAGTAACCGTTAAGCAATTAAAAGAAGATTATTTCAAAAAAA
TAGAATGTTTTGATAGTGTTGAAATTTCAGGAGTTGAAGATAGATTTAATGCTTCATTAGGTACCTACCA
TGATTTGCTAAAAATTATTAAAGATAAAGATTTTTTGGATAATGAAGAAAATGAAGATATCTTAGAGGAT
ATTGTTTTAACATTGACCTTATTTGAAGATAGGGAGATGATTGAGGAAAGACTTAAAACATATGCTCACC
TCTTTGATGATAAGGTGATGAAACAGCTTAAACGTCGCCGTTATACTGGTTGGGGACGTTTGTCTCGAAA
ATTGATTAATGGTATTAGGGATAAGCAATCTGGCAAAACAATATTAGATTTTTTGAAATCAGATGGTTTT
GCCAATCGCAATTTTATGCAGCTGATCCATGATGATAGTTTGACATTTAAAGAAGACATTCAAAAAGCAC
AAGTGTCTGGACAAGGCGATAGTTTACATGAACATATTGCAAATTTAGCTGGTAGCCCTGCTATTAAAAA
AGGTATTTTACAGACTGTAAAAGTTGTTGATGAATTGGTCAAAGTAATGGGGCGGCATAAGCCAGAAAAT
ATCGTTATTGAAATGGCACGTGAAAATCAGACAACTCAAAAGGGCCAGAAAAATTCGCGAGAGCGTATGA
AACGAATCGAAGAAGGTATCAAAGAATTAGGAAGTCAGATTCTTAAAGAGCATCCTGTTGAAAATACTCA
ATTGCAAAATGAAAAGCTCTATCTCTATTATCTCCAAAATGGAAGAGACATGTATGTGGACCAAGAATTA
GATATTAATCGTTTAAGTGATTATGATGTCGATGCCATTGTTCCACAAAGTTTCCTTAAAGACGATTCAA
TAGACAATAAGGTCTTAACGCGTTCTGATAAAAATCGTGGTAAATCGGATAACGTTCCAAGTGAAGAAGT
AGTCAAAAAGATGAAAAACTATTGGAGACAACTTCTAAACGCCAAGTTAATCACTCAACGTAAGTTTGAT
AATTTAACGAAAGCTGAACGTGGAGGTTTGAGTGAACTTGATAAAGCTGGTTTTATCAAACGCCAATTGG
TTGAAACTCGCCAAATCACTAAGCATGTGGCACAAATTTTGGATAGTCGCATGAATACTAAATACGATGA
AAATGATAAACTTATTCGAGAGGTTAAAGTGATTACCTTAAAATCTAAATTAGTTTCTGACTTCCGAAAA
GATTTCCAATTCTATAAAGTACGTGAGATTAACAATTACCATCATGCCCATGATGCGTATCTAAATGCCG
TCGTTGGAACTGCTTTGATTAAGAAATATCCAAAACTTGAATCGGAGTTTGTCTATGGTGATTATAAAGT
TTATGATGTTCGTAAAATGATTGCTAAGTCTGAGCAAGAAATAGGCAAAGCAACCGCAAAATATTTCTTT
TACTCTAATATCATGAACTTCTTCAAAACAGAAATTACACTTGCAAATGGAGAGATTCGCAAACGCCCTC
TAATCGAAACTAATGGGGAAACTGGAGAAATTGTCTGGGATAAAGGGCGAGATTTTGCCACAGTGCGCAA
AGTATTGTCCATGCCCCAAGTCAATATTGTCAAGAAAACAGAAGTACAGACAGGCGGATTCTCCAAGGAG
TCAATTTTACCAAAAAGAAATTCGGACAAGCTTATTGCTCGTAAAAAAGACTGGGATCCAAAAAAATATG
GTGGTTTTGATAGTCCAACGGTAGCTTATTCAGTCCTAGTGGTTGCTAAGGTGGAAAAAGGGAAATCGAA
GAAGTTAAAATCCGTTAAAGAGTTACTAGGGATCACAATTATGGAAAGAAGTTCCTTTGAAAAAAATCCG
ATTGACTTTTTAGAAGCTAAAGGATATAAGGAAGTTAAAAAAGACTTAATCATTAAACTACCTAAATATA
GTCTTTTTGAGTTAGAAAACGGTCGTAAACGGATGCTGGCTAGTGCCGGAGAATTACAAAAAGGAAATGA
GCTGGCTCTGCCAAGCAAATATGTGAATTTTTTATATTTAGCTAGTCATTATGAAAAGTTGAAGGGTAGT
CCAGAAGATAACGAACAAAAACAATTGTTTGTGGAGCAGCATAAGCATTATTTAGATGAGATTATTGAGC
AAATCAGTGAATTTTCTAAGCGTGTTATTTTAGCAGATGCCAATTTAGATAAAGTTCTTAGTGCATATAA
CAAACATAGAGACAAACCAATACGTGAACAAGCAGAAAATATTATTCATTTATTTACGTTGACGAATCTT
GGAGCTCCCGCTGCTTTTAAATATTTTGATACAACAATTGATCGTAAACGATATACGTCTACAAAAGAAG
TTTTAGATGCCACTCTTATCCATCAATCCATCACTGGTCTTTATGAAACACGCATTGATTTGAGTCAGCT
AGGAGGTGACTAATACTAGAGCCAATTATTGAAGGGGAGCGGGAAACCGCTCCCCTTTTTTTGTTTCTGG
TCTCCCCTCTAGAAGCGGCCGCGAATTCCAGAAATCATCCTTAGCGAAAGCTAAGGATTTTTTTTATCTG
AAATTCTGCCTCGTGATACGCCTATTTTTATAGGTTAATGTCATGATAATAATGGTTTCTTAGACGTCAG
GTGGCACCATGGGAAATGTGCGCGGAACCCCTATTTGTTTATTTTTCTAAATACATTCAAATATGTATCC
GCTCATGAGACAATAACCCTGATAAATGCTTCAATAATATTGAAAAAGGAAGAGTATGAGTATTCAACAT
TTCCGTGTCGCCCTTATTCCCTTTTTTGCGGCATTTTGCCTTCCTGTTTTTGCTCACCCAGAAACGCTGG
TGAAAGTAAAAGATGCTGAAGATCAGTTGGGTGCACGAGTGGGTTACATCGAACTGGATCTCAACAGCGG
TAAGATCCTTGAGAGTTTTCGCCCCGAAGAACGTTTTCCAATGATGAGCACTTTTAAAGTTCTGCTATGT
GGCGCGGTATTATCCCGTATTGACGCCGGGCAAGAGCAACTCGGTCGCCGCATACACTATTCTCAGAATG
ACTTGGTTGAGTACTCACCAGTCACAGAAAAGCATCTTACGGATGGCATGACAGTAAGAGAATTATGCAG
TGCTGCCATAACCATGAGTGATAACACTGCGGCCAACTTACTTCTGACAACGATCGGAGGACCGAAGGAG
CTAACCGCTTTTTTGCACAACATGGGGGATCATGTAACTCGCCTTGATCGTTGGGAACCGGAGCTGAATG
AAGCCATACCAAACGACGAGCGTGACACCACGATGCCTGTAGCAATGGCAACAACGTTGCGCAAACTATT
AACTGGCGAACTACTTACTCTAGCTTCCCGGCAACAATTAATAGACTGGATGGAGGCGGATAAAGTTGCA
GGACCACTTCTGCGCTCGGCCCTTCCGGCTGGCTGGTTTATTGCTGATAAATCTGGAGCCGGTGAGCGTG
GGTCTCGCGGTATCATTGCAGCACTGGGGCCAGATGGTAAGCCCTCCCGTATCGTAGTTATCTACACGAC
GGGGAGTCAGGCAACTATGGATGAACGAAATAGACAGATCGCTGAGATAGGTGCCTCACTGATTAAGCAT
TGGTAACTGTCAGACCAAGTTTACGAGCTCGCTTGGACTCCTGTTGATAGATCCAGTAATGACCTCAGAA
CTCCATCTGGATTTGTTCAGAACGCTCGGTTGCCGCCGGGCGTTTTTTATTGGTGAGAATCCAAGCACTA
GGGACAGTAAGACGGGTAAGCCTGTTGATGATACCGCTGCCTTACTGGGTGCATTAGCCAGTCTGAATGA
CCTGTCACGGGATAATCCGAAGTGGTCAGACTGGAAAATCAGAGGGCAGGAACTGCTGAACAGCAAAAAG
TCAGATAGCACCACATAGCAGACCCGCCATAAAACGCCCTGAGAAGCCCGTGACGGGCTTTTCTTGTATT
ATGGGTAGTTTCCTTGCATGAATCCATAAAAGGCGCCTGTAGTGCCATTTACCCCCATTCACTGCCAGAG
CCGTGAGCGCAGCGAACTGAATGTCACGAAAAAGACAGCGACTCAGGTGCCTGATGGTCGGAGACAAAAG
GAATATTCAGCGATTTGCCCGAGCTTGCGAGGGTGCTACTTAAGCCTTTAGGGTTTTAAGGTCTGTTTTG
TAGAGGAGCAAACAGCGTTTGCGACATCCTTTTGTAATACTGCGGAACTGACTAAAGTAGTGAGTTATAC
ACAGGGCTGGGATCTATTCTTTTTATCTTTTTTTATTCTTTCTTTATTCTATAAATTATAACCACTTGAA
TATAAACAAAAAAAACACACAAAGGTCTAGCGGAATTTACAGAGGGTCTAGCAGAATTTACAAGTTTTCC
AGCAAAGGTCTAGCAGAATTTACAGATACCCACAACTCAAAGGAAAAGGACATGTAATTATCATTGACTA
GCCCATCTCAATTGGTATAGTGATTAAAATCACCTAGACCAATTGAGATGTATGTCTGAATTAGTTGTTT
TCAAAGCAAATGAACTAGCGATTAGTCGCTATGACTTAACGGAGCATGAAACCAAGCTAATTTTATGCTG
TGTGGCACTACTCAACCCCACGATTGAAAACCCTACAAGGAAAGAACGGACGGTATCGTTCACTTATAAC
CAATACGCTCAGATGATGAACATCAGTAGGGAAAATGCTTATGGTGTATTAGCTAAAGCAACCAGAGAGC
TGATGACGAGAACTGTGGAAATCAGGAATCCTTTGGTTAAAGGCTTTGAGATTTTCCAGTGGACAAACTA
TGCCAAGTTCTCAAGCGAAAAATTAGAATTAGTTTTTAGTGAAGAGATATTGCCTTATCTTTTCCAGTTA
AAAAAATTCATAAAATATAATCTGGAACATGTTAAGTCTTTTGAAAACAAATACTCTATGAGGATTTATG
AGTGGTTATTAAAAGAACTAACACAAAAGAAAACTCACAAGGCAAATATAGAGATTAGCCTTGATGAATT
TAAGTTCATGTTAATGCTTGAAAATAACTACCATGAGTTTAAAAGGCTTAACCAATGGGTTTTGAAACCA
ATAAGTAAAGATTTAAACACTTACAGCAATATGAAATTGGTGGTTGATAAGCGAGGCCGCCCGACTGATA
CGTTGATTTTCCAAGTTGAACTAGATAGACAAATGGATCTCGTAACCGAACTTGAGAACAACCAGATAAA
AATGAATGGTGACAAAATACCAACAACCATTACATCAGATTCCTACCTACATAACGGACTAAGAAAAACA
CTACACGATGCTTTAACTGCAAAAATTCAGCTCACCAGTTTTGAGGCAAAATTTTTGAGTGACATGCAAA
GTAAGTATGATCTCAATGGTTCGTTCTCATGGCTCACGCAAAAACAACGAACCACACTAGAGAACATACT
GGCTAAATACGGAAGGATCTGAGGTTCTTATGGCTCTTGTATCTATCAGTGAAGCATCAAGACTAACAAA
CAAAAGTAGAACAACTGTTCACCGTTACATATCAAAGGGAAAACTGTCCATATGCACAGATGAAAACGGT
GTAAAAAAGATAGATACATCAGAGCTTTTACGAGTTTTTGGTGCATTCAAAGCTGTTCACCATGAACAGA
TCGACAATGTAACCTCGAGATTACCGCCTTTGAGTGAGCTGATACCGCTCGCCGCAGCCGAACGACCGAG
CGCAGCGAGTCAGTGAGCGAGGAAGCCTGCATAACGCGAAGTAATCTTTTCGGTTTTAAAGAAAAAGGGC
AGGGTGGTGACACCTTGCCCTTTTTTGCCGGACTGCAGCGGCCGCTACTAGTAGGGAGACCAGAAACAAA
AAAAGGCCCCCCGTTAGGGAGGCCTTCAATAATTGGCTCTAGTATTATTAAACTGATGCAGCGTAGTTTT
CGTCGTTTGCAGCAGGCCTTTTGTACAGTTCATCCATACCATGCGTGATGCCCGCTGCGGTTACGAACTC
CAGCAGAACCATATGATCGCGTTTCTCGTTCGGATCTTTAGACAGAACGCTTTGCGTGCTCAGATAGTGA
TTGTCTGGCAGCAGAACAGGACCATCACCGATTGGAGTGTTTTGCTGGTAGTGATCAGCCAGCTGCACGC
TGCCATCCTCCACGTTGTGGCGAATTTTAAAATTCGCTTTAATGCCATTTTTTTGTTTATCGGCGGTGAT
GTAAACATTGTGGCTGTTAAAATTGTATTCCAGCTTATGGCCCAGGATATTGCCGTCTTCTTTAAAGTCA
ATGCCTTTCAGCTCAATGCGGTTTACCAGGGTATCGCCTTCAAATTTCACTTCCGCACGCGTTTTGTACG
TGCCGTCATCCTTAAAGGAAATCGTGCGTTCCTGCACATAGCCTTCCGGCATGGCGGACTTGAAGAAGTC
ATGCTGCTTCATATGGTCCGGATAACGAGCAAAGCACTGAACACCATAAGTCAGCGTCGTTACCAGAGTC
GGCCAAGGTACCGGCAGTTTACCAGTAGTACAGATGAACTTCAGCGTCAGTTTACCATTAGTTGCGTCAC
CTTCACCCTCGCCACGCACGGAAAACTTATGACCGTTGACATCACCATCCAGTTCCACCAGAATAGGGAC
GACACCAGTGAACAGCTCTTCGCCTTTACGCATATGGTATTTCTCCTCTTTAATCTCTAGTTAAACAAAA
TTATTTGTAGAGGCTGTTTCGTCCTCACGGACTCATCAGACCGGAAAGCACATCCGGTGACAGCTCTCTA
GTATTTGCGTTCAGGATTGTCCTGCTGAACTGTTAATACAATTTGCGTGCCAATTTTTTATCTTTTTGAT
TTATAAAGATCTGATTGAAGAATCAACAGCAACATGCCAGGATGAGTTAGCGAATTACACTAACCGGTAT
CTCATTACAAAGTGAACTCTAGTAGGGAGACCAGAAACAAAAAAAGGCCGCGTTAGCGGCCTTCAATAAT
TGGCTCTAGTATTAATTTGCTGCTTTCCATTGAGCCTGTTTCTCTGCGCGACGTTCGCGGCGGCGTGTGC
GTGCATTCATTTGCAAACTGAGTTGCAGCAACTCTTTTTCCTGCTGCATCTGAAACTCACGTAAATCCAG
CGGCAGTGTTGGAAGCGAGGTGGTTTCTGAAACGGCGATAGCGTCTTCAGGCGGACGCCGTTTAAAGGGA
TCAATAATGATGTCATCAAGCGGATAATCGCTGGTGCCGTGGCGATACACTGAACGTTCCACCACGTTTT
TCAATTCACGAATATTTCCCGGCCAACGATAATTCAGCAATGTTTCTCTGGCGCGCTCCGTAAACCCCGG
GAACAGAGGCAGCTTGATTTCCCGACACATCTGGATGGCAAAGTATTCTGCCATCAACATTATGTCGCTT
TCGCGCTCGCGCAGTGGTGGCAGTTGTACAACATCAAAAGCCAGTCGGTCGAGCAGGTCAGCGCGAAAAG
TGCCTTCATTGACCATCGCCGGGAGATCGGCATTCGTCGCGCATACCAACCGCACATTCACCTGCAATGG
TTGGCTGCCGCCAACGCGCTCCAGTTCACCGTACTCAATCACGCGCAATAATTTCTCCTGCACCATCATC
GGTGCCGTAGCGAGTTCATCAAGAAATAGCGTACCGCCGTCGGCACGTTCAAATCTCCCTGGATGACGTT
TTTGCGCACCGGTAAACGCCCCCGCTTCGTGACCAAACAGTTCGGAATCCAGCAGATTTTCATTTAACGC
CGCGCAGTTAAGGGAAATAAACGGCCCTTGCCAACGGGAGGAGAGATAATGCAGGCGGCTGGCAATCAGC
TCTTTACCGGTGCCGCGTTCGCCGATGATGAGCACCGGTTTGTCCAGCGGTGCGAGATGCGAAACCTGTT
CCAGCACTTCGAGAAAGCTGTTCGCCTCACCAAGTAAATTATCTTTGTATTCTGCCATCTAGTACTTTCC
TGTGTGACTCTAGTTACGACCAGTCTAAAAAGCGCCTCAATTCGCGACCTTCTCGTTACTGACAGGAAAA
TGGGCCATTGGCAACCAGGGAAAGATGAACGTGATGATGTTCACAATTTGCTGAATTGTGGTGATGTGAT
GCTCACCGCATTCCTGCTCCAGCGGCGTAAAGGTCTCTCTAGTATATAAACGCAGAAAGGCCCACCCGAA
GGTGAGCCAGTGTGATACTAGAGTTTACAGCTAGCTCAGTCCTAGGTATTATGCTAGCTACTAGAGGGAG
CCCAAATGACCGTATTACATAGTGTGGATTTTTTTCCGTCCGGTAACGCGTCCGTGGCGATAGAACCCCG
GCTCCCGCAGGCGGATTTTCCTGAACATCATCATGATTTTCATGAAATTGTGATTGTCGAACATGGCACG
GGTATTCATGTGTTTAATGGGCAGCCCTATACCATCACCGGTGGCACGGTCTGTTTCGTACGCGATCATG
ATCGGCATCTGTATGAACATACCGATAATCTGTGTCTGACCAATGTGCTGTATCGCTCGCCGGATCGATT
TCAGTTTCTCGCCGGGCTGAATCAGTTGCTGCCACAAGAGCTGGATGGGCAGTATCCGTCTCACTGGCGC
GTTAACCACAGCGTATTGCAGCAGGTGCGACAGCTGGTTGCACAGATGGAACAGCAGGAAGGGGAAAATG
ATTTACCCTCGACCGCCAGTCGCGAGATCTTGTTTATGCAATTACTGCTCTTGCTGCGTAAAAGCAGTTT
GCAGGAGAACCTGGAAAACAGCGCATCACGTCTCAACTTGCTTCTGGCCTGGCTGGAGGACCATTTTGCC
GATGAGGTGAATTGGGATGCCGTGGCGGATCAATTTTCTCTTTCACTGCGTACGCTACATCGGCAGCTTA
AGCAGCAAACGGGACTGACGCCTCAGCGATACCTGAACCGCCTGCGACTGATGAAAGCCCGACATCTGCT
ACGCCACAGCGAGGCCAGCGTTACTGACATCGCCTATCGCTGTGGATTCAGCGACAGTAACCACTTTTCG
ACGCTTTTTCGCCGAGAGTTTAACTGGTCACCGCGTGATATTCGCCAGGGACGGGATGGCTTTCTGCAAT
AATACTAGCTCGGTACCAAAGACGAACAATAAGACGCTGAAAAGCGTCTTTTTTCGTTTTGGTCCCTCTA
GTATTAATTTTGTCTTCATGCATGAAGACAACTAGGCTCTAGTAGGGAGACCAGAAACAAAAAAAGGCCG
CGTTAGCGGCCTTCAATAATTGGCTCTA
